Addgene plasmid #77567: PAK2 gRNA (BRDN0001147045)
Purpose: 3rd generation lentiviral gRNA plasmid targeting human PAK2
Depositing lab: John Doench & David Root. Depositing organization: Broad Institute. Publication: Optimized sgRNA design to maximize activity and minimize off-target effects of CRISPR-Cas9. Doench JG, Fusi N, Sullender M, Hegde M, Vaimberg EW, Donovan KF, Smith I, Tothova Z, Wilen C, Orchard R, Virgin HW, Listgarten J, Root DE. Nat Biotechnol. 2016 Jan 18. doi: 10.1038/nbt.3437. PubMed 26780180.
Backbone
  Vector backbone: lentiGuide-Puro
  Backbone manufacturer: Zhang Lab (Addgene plasmid # 52963)
  Vector type: Mammalian Expression, Lentiviral, CRISPR
  Selectable markers: Puromycin
Growth in bacteria
  Bacterial resistance: Ampicillin, 100 μg/mL
  Growth temperature: 37°C
  Growth strain: DH5alpha
  Copy number: High Copy
Gene/Insert
  Gene/Insert name: PAK2 (alt names: PAK2; NM_002577.4)
  gRNA/shRNA sequence: TGTGGTAACAGAAACGTGCA
  Species: H. sapiens (human)
  Entrez Gene: PAK2 (a.k.a. KNO2, PAK65, PAKgamma)
  Promoter: hU6
  Cloning method: Unknown
  Sequencing primers: 5′ U6-F; 3′ pS2-R
Terms and licenses: Academic/Nonprofit Terms; Industry Terms: Not Available to Industry
Depositor comments: The gRNA was designed to target the following Genbank reference sequence(s): NM_002577.4. Note that this plasmid does NOT contain Cas9. It should be used in conjunction with lentiCas9-Blast (Addgene #52962) or otherwise with cell lines already expressing Cas9. Browse the full kinome gRNA library at http://www.addgene.org/pooled-library/broadgpp-human-kinome/ or visit http://www.broadinstitute.org/rnai/public/ for detailed protocols and information.
How to cite: PAK2 gRNA (BRDN0001147045) was a gift from John Doench & David Root (Addgene plasmid # 77567 ; http://n2t.net/addgene:77567 ; RRID:Addgene_77567)
