[The description below was written by a language model from this plasmid's Addgene catalogue record and pLannotate feature annotations shown in this document.]
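Description:
PAK2 gRNA (BRDN0001147045) is a third-generation lentiviral CRISPR guide plasmid built on the lentiGuide-Puro backbone, carrying a single guide RNA directed against human PAK2 (designed against the NM_002577.4 reference transcript). The assembled sequence is 8,323 nt. It is maintained in E. coli as a high-copy plasmid through a ColE1/pUC-type origin with ampicillin selection from the β-lactamase gene. The backbone also retains an f1 origin, an SV40 origin and poly(A) signal, and remnants of lac and T7/T3 promoter elements that play no role in its intended use.

The lentiviral transfer cassette begins with an RSV promoter fused to a truncated HIV-1 5' LTR, which makes genomic RNA production Tat-independent. This is followed by the Ψ packaging signal with a partial gag sequence and the Rev response element for Rev-dependent nuclear export. Downstream, a human U6 RNA polymerase III promoter drives the PAK2-specific spacer joined to the Streptococcus pyogenes Cas9 guide scaffold. A cPPT/CTS element, which aids nuclear import of the viral genome, follows. An EF-1α core promoter with its intron A then expresses puromycin N-acetyltransferase for selection of transduced mammalian cells, and a WPRE enhances transcript expression. The cassette ends in a self-inactivating ΔU3 3' LTR, which disables LTR promoter activity after integration.

The plasmid does not encode Cas9, so it has to be paired with a separate Cas9 vector such as lentiCas9-Blast or used in cells that already express Cas9. It is an individual clone associated with a human kinome gRNA library designed under optimized sgRNA rules, and is used for PAK2 disruption in human cells.
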