Features (pLannotate 1.2.2; 29 found; start..end, strand, type, name):
     14..80      +  CDS            small t antigen (fragment): SV40 (simian virus 40) small t antigen
    106..317     +  promoter       EF-1α core promoter: core promoter for human elongation factor EF-1α
    318..1256    +  intron         EF-1α intron A: intron upstream of the start codon of human EF-1α
   1278..1877    +  CDS            PuroR (fragment): puromycin N-acetyltransferase; pac from Streptomyces; confers resistance to puromycin
   1893..2481    +  misc_feature   WPRE: woodchuck hepatitis virus posttranscriptional regulatory element
   2532..2551    +  misc_feature   cPPT/CTS (fragment): central polypurine tract and central termination sequence of HIV-1
   2553..2786    +  LTR            3' LTR (ΔU3): self-inactivating 3' long terminal repeat (LTR) from HIV-1
   2864..2985    +  polyA_signal   SV40 poly(A) signal: SV40 polyadenylation signal
   3025..3160    +  rep_origin     SV40 ori: SV40 origin of replication
   3181..3199    -  promoter       T7 promoter: promoter for bacteriophage T7 RNA polymerase
   3207..3362    +  CDS            lacZα (fragment): LacZα fragment of β-galactosidase; lacZ fragment
   3367..3795    +  rep_origin     f1 ori (sequence partly withheld): f1 bacteriophage origin of replication; arrow indicates direction of (+) strand synthesis
   3848..3952    +  promoter       AmpR promoter: bla
   3953..4813    +  CDS            AmpR: β-lactamase; bla; confers resistance to ampicillin, carbenicillin, and related antibiotics
   4984..5572    +  rep_origin     ori: high-copy-number ColE1/pMB1/pBR322/pUC origin of replication
   5755..5847    +  CDS            lacI (fragment): lac repressor; lacI; The lac repressor binds to the lac operator to inhibit transcription in E. coli. This inhibition can be relieved by adding lactose or isopropyl-β-D-thiogalactopyranoside (IPTG).
   5860..5881    +  protein_bind   CAP binding site: CAP binding activates transcription in the presence of cAMP. E. coli catabolite activator protein
   5896..5926    +  promoter       lac promoter: promoter for the E. coli lac operon
   5934..5950    +  protein_bind   lac operator: The lac repressor binds to the lac operator to inhibit transcription in E. coli. This inhibition can be relieved by adding lactose or isopropyl-β-D-thiogalactopyranoside (IPTG). lac repressor encoded by lacI
   5995..6013    +  promoter       T3 promoter: promoter for bacteriophage T3 RNA polymerase
   6041..6267    +  promoter       RSV promoter: Rous sarcoma virus enhancer/promoter
   6268..6448    +  LTR            5' LTR (truncated): truncated 5' long terminal repeat (LTR) from HIV-1
   6495..6620    +  misc_feature   HIV-1 Ψ: packaging signal of human immunodeficiency virus type 1
   6604..6967    +  CDS            HIV-1 gag (fragment): gag protein from human immunodeficiency virus 1; gag
   7113..7346    +  misc_feature   RRE: The Rev response element (RRE) of HIV-1 allows for Rev-dependent mRNA export from the nucleus to the cytoplasm.
   7723..7749    +  CDS            Rev (fragment): human immunodeficiency virus 1 (HIV-1) Rev protein; rev; enhances nuclear export of unspliced and incompletely spliced viral mRNAs
   7753..7993    +  promoter       U6 promoter: RNA polymerase III promoter for human U6 snRNA
   8023..8098    +  misc_RNA       gRNA scaffold: guide RNA scaffold for the Streptococcus pyogenes CRISPR/Cas9 system
   8154..8271    +  misc_feature   cPPT/CTS: central polypurine tract and central termination sequence of HIV-1
>Addgene plasmid #77567 | PAK2 gRNA (BRDN0001147045) | addgene full sequence | sequence record 188012 | Addgene Assembled Sequence
CCCGGGTGCAAAGATGGATAAAGTTTTAAACAGAGAGGAATCTTTGCAGCTAATGGACCTTCTAGGTCTT
GAAAGGAGTGGGAATTGGCTCCGGTGCCCGTCAGTGGGCAGAGCGCACATCGCCCACAGTCCCCGAGAAG
TTGGGGGGAGGGGTCGGCAATTGATCCGGTGCCTAGAGAAGGTGGCGCGGGGTAAACTGGGAAAGTGATG
TCGTGTACTGGCTCCGCCTTTTTCCCGAGGGTGGGGGAGAACCGTATATAAGTGCAGTAGTCGCCGTGAA
CGTTCTTTTTCGCAACGGGTTTGCCGCCAGAACACAGGTAAGTGCCGTGTGTGGTTCCCGCGGGCCTGGC
CTCTTTACGGGTTATGGCCCTTGCGTGCCTTGAATTACTTCCACCTGGCTGCAGTACGTGATTCTTGATC
CCGAGCTTCGGGTTGGAAGTGGGTGGGAGAGTTCGAGGCCTTGCGCTTAAGGAGCCCCTTCGCCTCGTGC
TTGAGTTGAGGCCTGGCCTGGGCGCTGGGGCCGCCGCGTGCGAATCTGGTGGCACCTTCGCGCCTGTCTC
GCTGCTTTCGATAAGTCTCTAGCCATTTAAAATTTTTGATGACCTGCTGCGACGCTTTTTTTCTGGCAAG
ATAGTCTTGTAAATGCGGGCCAAGATCTGCACACTGGTATTTCGGTTTTTGGGGCCGCGGGCGGCGACGG
GGCCCGTGCGTCCCAGCGCACATGTTCGGCGAGGCGGGGCCTGCGAGCGCGGCCACCGAGAATCGGACGG
GGGTAGTCTCAAGCTGGCCGGCCTGCTCTGGTGCCTGGCCTCGCGCCGCCGTGTATCGCCCCGCCCTGGG
CGGCAAGGCTGGCCCGGTCGGCACCAGTTGCGTGAGCGGAAAGATGGCCGCTTCCCGGCCCTGCTGCAGG
GAGCTCAAAATGGAGGACGCGGCGCTCGGGAGAGCGGGCGGGTGAGTCACCCACACAAAGGAAAAGGGCC
TTTCCGTCCTCAGCCGTCGCTTCATGTGACTCCACGGAGTACCGGGCGCCGTCCAGGCACCTCGATTAGT
TCTCGAGCTTTTGGAGTACGTCGTCTTTAGGTTGGGGGGAGGGGTTTTATGCGATGGAGTTTCCCCACAC
TGAGTGGGTGGAGACTGAAGTTAGGCCAGCTTGGCACTTGATGTAATTCTCCTTGGAATTTGCCCTTTTT
GAGTTTGGATCTTGGTTCATTCTCAAGCCTCAGACAGTGGTTCAAAGTTTTTTTCTTCCATTTCAGGTGT
CGTGACGTACGGCCACCATGACCGAGTACAAGCCCACGGTGCGCCTCGCCACCCGCGACGACGTCCCCAG
GGCCGTACGCACCCTCGCCGCCGCGTTCGCCGACTACCCCGCCACGCGCCACACCGTCGATCCGGACCGC
CACATCGAGCGGGTCACCGAGCTGCAAGAACTCTTCCTCACGCGCGTCGGGCTCGACATCGGCAAGGTGT
GGGTCGCGGACGACGGCGCCGCCGTGGCGGTCTGGACCACGCCGGAGAGCGTCGAAGCGGGGGCGGTGTT
CGCCGAGATCGGCCCGCGCATGGCCGAGTTGAGCGGTTCCCGGCTGGCCGCGCAGCAACAGATGGAAGGC
CTCCTGGCGCCGCACCGGCCCAAGGAGCCCGCGTGGTTCCTGGCCACCGTCGGAGTCTCGCCCGACCACC
AGGGCAAGGGTCTGGGCAGCGCCGTCGTGCTCCCCGGAGTGGAGGCGGCCGAGCGCGCCGGGGTGCCCGC
CTTCCTGGAGACCTCCGCGCCCCGCAACCTCCCCTTCTACGAGCGGCTCGGCTTCACCGTCACCGCCGAC
GTCGAGGTGCCCGAAGGACCGCGCACCTGGTGCATGACCCGCAAGCCCGGTGCCTGAACGCGTTAAGTCG
ACAATCAACCTCTGGATTACAAAATTTGTGAAAGATTGACTGGTATTCTTAACTATGTTGCTCCTTTTAC
GCTATGTGGATACGCTGCTTTAATGCCTTTGTATCATGCTATTGCTTCCCGTATGGCTTTCATTTTCTCC
TCCTTGTATAAATCCTGGTTGCTGTCTCTTTATGAGGAGTTGTGGCCCGTTGTCAGGCAACGTGGCGTGG
TGTGCACTGTGTTTGCTGACGCAACCCCCACTGGTTGGGGCATTGCCACCACCTGTCAGCTCCTTTCCGG
GACTTTCGCTTTCCCCCTCCCTATTGCCACGGCGGAACTCATCGCCGCCTGCCTTGCCCGCTGCTGGACA
GGGGCTCGGCTGTTGGGCACTGACAATTCCGTGGTGTTGTCGGGGAAATCATCGTCCTTTCCTTGGCTGC
TCGCCTGTGTTGCCACCTGGATTCTGCGCGGGACGTCCTTCTGCTACGTCCCTTCGGCCCTCAATCCAGC
GGACCTTCCTTCCCGCGGCCTGCTGCCGGCTCTGCGGCCTCTTCCGCGTCTTCGCCTTCGCCCTCAGACG
AGTCGGATCTCCCTTTGGGCCGCCTCCCCGCGTCGACTTTAAGACCAATGACTTACAAGGCAGCTGTAGA
TCTTAGCCACTTTTTAAAAGAAAAGGGGGGACTGGAAGGGCTAATTCACTCCCAACGAAGACAAGATCTG
CTTTTTGCTTGTACTGGGTCTCTCTGGTTAGACCAGATCTGAGCCTGGGAGCTCTCTGGCTAACTAGGGA
ACCCACTGCTTAAGCCTCAATAAAGCTTGCCTTGAGTGCTTCAAGTAGTGTGTGCCCGTCTGTTGTGTGA
CTCTGGTAACTAGAGATCCCTCAGACCCTTTTAGTCAGTGTGGAAAATCTCTAGCAGTACGTATAGTAGT
TCATGTCATCTTATTATTCAGTATTTATAACTTGCAAAGAAATGAATATCAGAGAGTGAGAGGAACTTGT
TTATTGCAGCTTATAATGGTTACAAATAAAGCAATAGCATCACAAATTTCACAAATAAAGCATTTTTTTC
ACTGCATTCTAGTTGTGGTTTGTCCAAACTCATCAATGTATCTTATCATGTCTGGCTCTAGCTATCCCGC
CCCTAACTCCGCCCATCCCGCCCCTAACTCCGCCCAGTTCCGCCCATTCTCCGCCCCATGGCTGACTAAT
TTTTTTTATTTATGCAGAGGCCGAGGCCGCCTCGGCCTCTGAGCTATTCCAGAAGTAGTGAGGAGGCTTT
TTTGGAGGCCTAGGGACGTACCCAATTCGCCCTATAGTGAGTCGTATTACGCGCGCTCACTGGCCGTCGT
TTTACAACGTCGTGACTGGGAAAACCCTGGCGTTACCCAACTTAATCGCCTTGCAGCACATCCCCCTTTC
GCCAGCTGGCGTAATAGCGAAGAGGCCCGCACCGATCGCCCTTCCCAACAGTTGCGCAGCCTGAATGGCG
AATGGG
[124 nt withheld, positions 3367-3490]
C
[91 nt withheld, positions 3492-3582]
A
[49 nt withheld, positions 3584-3632]
CCTTTGACGTTGGAGTCCACGTTCTTT
[37 nt withheld, positions 3660-3696]
ACCCTATCTCGGTCTATTCTTTTGATTTATAAGGGATTTTGCCGATTTCGGCCTATTGGTTAAAAAATGA
GCTGATTTAACAAAAATTTAACGCGAATTTTAACAAAATATTAACGCTTACAATTTAGGTGGCACTTTTC
GGGGAAATGTGCGCGGAACCCCTATTTGTTTATTTTTCTAAATACATTCAAATATGTATCCGCTCATGAG
ACAATAACCCTGATAAATGCTTCAATAATATTGAAAAAGGAAGAGTATGAGTATTCAACATTTCCGTGTC
GCCCTTATTCCCTTTTTTGCGGCATTTTGCCTTCCTGTTTTTGCTCACCCAGAAACGCTGGTGAAAGTAA
AAGATGCTGAAGATCAGTTGGGTGCACGAGTGGGTTACATCGAACTGGATCTCAACAGCGGTAAGATCCT
TGAGAGTTTTCGCCCCGAAGAACGTTTTCCAATGATGAGCACTTTTAAAGTTCTGCTATGTGGCGCGGTA
TTATCCCGTATTGACGCCGGGCAAGAGCAACTCGGTCGCCGCATACACTATTCTCAGAATGACTTGGTTG
AGTACTCACCAGTCACAGAAAAGCATCTTACGGATGGCATGACAGTAAGAGAATTATGCAGTGCTGCCAT
AACCATGAGTGATAACACTGCGGCCAACTTACTTCTGACAACGATCGGAGGACCGAAGGAGCTAACCGCT
TTTTTGCACAACATGGGGGATCATGTAACTCGCCTTGATCGTTGGGAACCGGAGCTGAATGAAGCCATAC
CAAACGACGAGCGTGACACCACGATGCCTGTAGCAATGGCAACAACGTTGCGCAAACTATTAACTGGCGA
ACTACTTACTCTAGCTTCCCGGCAACAATTAATAGACTGGATGGAGGCGGATAAAGTTGCAGGACCACTT
CTGCGCTCGGCCCTTCCGGCTGGCTGGTTTATTGCTGATAAATCTGGAGCCGGTGAGCGTGGGTCTCGCG
GTATCATTGCAGCACTGGGGCCAGATGGTAAGCCCTCCCGTATCGTAGTTATCTACACGACGGGGAGTCA
GGCAACTATGGATGAACGAAATAGACAGATCGCTGAGATAGGTGCCTCACTGATTAAGCATTGGTAACTG
TCAGACCAAGTTTACTCATATATACTTTAGATTGATTTAAAACTTCATTTTTAATTTAAAAGGATCTAGG
TGAAGATCCTTTTTGATAATCTCATGACCAAAATCCCTTAACGTGAGTTTTCGTTCCACTGAGCGTCAGA
CCCCGTAGAAAAGATCAAAGGATCTTCTTGAGATCCTTTTTTTCTGCGCGTAATCTGCTGCTTGCAAACA
AAAAAACCACCGCTACCAGCGGTGGTTTGTTTGCCGGATCAAGAGCTACCAACTCTTTTTCCGAAGGTAA
CTGGCTTCAGCAGAGCGCAGATACCAAATACTGTTCTTCTAGTGTAGCCGTAGTTAGGCCACCACTTCAA
GAACTCTGTAGCACCGCCTACATACCTCGCTCTGCTAATCCTGTTACCAGTGGCTGCTGCCAGTGGCGAT
AAGTCGTGTCTTACCGGGTTGGACTCAAGACGATAGTTACCGGATAAGGCGCAGCGGTCGGGCTGAACGG
GGGGTTCGTGCACACAGCCCAGCTTGGAGCGAACGACCTACACCGAACTGAGATACCTACAGCGTGAGCT
ATGAGAAAGCGCCACGCTTCCCGAAGGGAGAAAGGCGGACAGGTATCCGGTAAGCGGCAGGGTCGGAACA
GGAGAGCGCACGAGGGAGCTTCCAGGGGGAAACGCCTGGTATCTTTATAGTCCTGTCGGGTTTCGCCACC
TCTGACTTGAGCGTCGATTTTTGTGATGCTCGTCAGGGGGGCGGAGCCTATGGAAAAACGCCAGCAACGC
GGCCTTTTTACGGTTCCTGGCCTTTTGCTGGCCTTTTGCTCACATGTTCTTTCCTGCGTTATCCCCTGAT
TCTGTGGATAACCGTATTACCGCCTTTGAGTGAGCTGATACCGCTCGCCGCAGCCGAACGACCGAGCGCA
GCGAGTCAGTGAGCGAGGAAGCGGAAGAGCGCCCAATACGCAAACCGCCTCTCCCCGCGCGTTGGCCGAT
TCATTAATGCAGCTGGCACGACAGGTTTCCCGACTGGAAAGCGGGCAGTGAGCGCAACGCAATTAATGTG
AGTTAGCTCACTCATTAGGCACCCCAGGCTTTACACTTTATGCTTCCGGCTCGTATGTTGTGTGGAATTG
TGAGCGGATAACAATTTCACACAGGAAACAGCTATGACCATGATTACGCCAAGCGCGCAATTAACCCTCA
CTAAAGGGAACAAAAGCTGGAGCTGCAAGCTTAATGTAGTCTTATGCAATACTCTTGTAGTCTTGCAACA
TGGTAACGATGAGTTAGCAACATGCCTTACAAGGAGAGAAAAAGCACCGTGCATGCCGATTGGTGGAAGT
AAGGTGGTACGATCGTGCCTTATTAGGAAGGCAACAGACGGGTCTGACATGGATTGGACGAACCACTGAA
TTGCCGCATTGCAGAGATATTGTATTTAAGTGCCTAGCTCGATACATAAACGGGTCTCTCTGGTTAGACC
AGATCTGAGCCTGGGAGCTCTCTGGCTAACTAGGGAACCCACTGCTTAAGCCTCAATAAAGCTTGCCTTG
AGTGCTTCAAGTAGTGTGTGCCCGTCTGTTGTGTGACTCTGGTAACTAGAGATCCCTCAGACCCTTTTAG
TCAGTGTGGAAAATCTCTAGCAGTGGCGCCCGAACAGGGACTTGAAAGCGAAAGGGAAACCAGAGGAGCT
CTCTCGACGCAGGACTCGGCTTGCTGAAGCGCGCACGGCAAGAGGCGAGGGGCGGCGACTGGTGAGTACG
CCAAAAATTTTGACTAGCGGAGGCTAGAAGGAGAGAGATGGGTGCGAGAGCGTCAGTATTAAGCGGGGGA
GAATTAGATCGCGATGGGAAAAAATTCGGTTAAGGCCAGGGGGAAAGAAAAAATATAAATTAAAACATAT
AGTATGGGCAAGCAGGGAGCTAGAACGATTCGCAGTTAATCCTGGCCTGTTAGAAACATCAGAAGGCTGT
AGACAAATACTGGGACAGCTACAACCATCCCTTCAGACAGGATCAGAAGAACTTAGATCATTATATAATA
CAGTAGCAACCCTCTATTGTGTGCATCAAAGGATAGAGATAAAAGACACCAAGGAAGCTTTAGACAAGAT
AGAGGAAGAGCAAAACAAAAGTAAGACCACCGCACAGCAAGCGGCCGCTGATCTTCAGACCTGGAGGAGG
AGATATGAGGGACAATTGGAGAAGTGAATTATATAAATATAAAGTAGTAAAAATTGAACCATTAGGAGTA
GCACCCACCAAGGCAAAGAGAAGAGTGGTGCAGAGAGAAAAAAGAGCAGTGGGAATAGGAGCTTTGTTCC
TTGGGTTCTTGGGAGCAGCAGGAAGCACTATGGGCGCAGCGTCAATGACGCTGACGGTACAGGCCAGACA
ATTATTGTCTGGTATAGTGCAGCAGCAGAACAATTTGCTGAGGGCTATTGAGGCGCAACAGCATCTGTTG
CAACTCACAGTCTGGGGCATCAAGCAGCTCCAGGCAAGAATCCTGGCTGTGGAAAGATACCTAAAGGATC
AACAGCTCCTGGGGATTTGGGGTTGCTCTGGAAAACTCATTTGCACCACTGCTGTGCCTTGGAATGCTAG
TTGGAGTAATAAATCTCTGGAACAGATTTGGAATCACACGACCTGGATGGAGTGGGACAGAGAAATTAAC
AATTACACAAGCTTAATACACTCCTTAATTGAAGAATCGCAAAACCAGCAAGAAAAGAATGAACAAGAAT
TATTGGAATTAGATAAATGGGCAAGTTTGTGGAATTGGTTTAACATAACAAATTGGCTGTGGTATATAAA
ATTATTCATAATGATAGTAGGAGGCTTGGTAGGTTTAAGAATAGTTTTTGCTGTACTTTCTATAGTGAAT
AGAGTTAGGCAGGGATATTCACCATTATCGTTTCAGACCCACCTCCCAACCCCGAGGGGACCCAGAGAGG
GCCTATTTCCCATGATTCCTTCATATTTGCATATACGATACAAGGCTGTTAGAGAGATAATTAGAATTAA
TTTGACTGTAAACACAAAGATATTAGTACAAAATACGTGACGTAGAAAGTAATAATTTCTTGGGTAGTTT
GCAGTTTTAAAATTATGTTTTAAAATGGACTATCATATGCTTACCGTAACTTGAAAGTATTTCGATTTCT
TGGCTTTATATATCTTGTGGAAAGGACGAAACACCGTGTGGTAACAGAAACGTGCAGTTTTAGAGCTAGA
AATAGCAAGTTAAAATAAGGCTAGTCCGTTATCAACTTGAAAAAGTGGCACCGAGTCGGTGCTTTTTTAA
GCTTGGCGTAACTAGATCTTGAGACAAATGGCAGTATTCATCCACAATTTTAAAAGAAAAGGGGGGATTG
GGGGGTACAGTGCAGGGGAAAGAATAGTAGACATAATAGCAACAGACATACAAACTAAAGAATTACAAAA
ACAAATTACAAAAATTCAAAATTTTCGGGTTTATTACAGGGACAGCAGAGATCCACTTTGGCGCCGGCTC
GAGGGGG
