>Addgene plasmid #77567 | PAK2 gRNA (BRDN0001147045) | depositor partial sequence | sequence record 145027 | Target Sequence
TGTGGTAACAGAAACGTGCA
