>Addgene plasmid #77567 | PAK2 gRNA (BRDN0001147045) | addgene partial sequence | sequence record 188011 | hU6-F
TAGAAAGTAATAATTTCTTGGGTAGTTTGCAGTTTTAAAATTATGTTTTAAAATGGACTATCATATGCTT
ACCGTAACTTGAAAGTATTTCGATTTCTTGGCTTTATATATCTTGTGGAAAGGACGAAACACCGTGTGGT
AACAGAAACGTGCAGTTTTAGAGCTAGAAATAGCAAGTTAAAATAAGGCTAGTCCGTTATCAACTTGAAA
AAGTGGCACCGAGTCGGTGCTTTTTTAAGCTTGGCGTAACTAGATCTTGAGACAAATGGCAGTATTCATC
CACAATTTTAAAAGAAAAGGGGGGATTGGGGGGTACAGTGCAGGGGAAAGAATAGTAGACATAATAGCAA
CAGACATACAAACTAAAGAATTACAAAAACAAATTACAAAAATTCAAAATTTTCGGGTTTATTACAGGGA
CAGCAGAGATCCACTTTGGCGCCGGCTCGAGGGGGCCCGGGTGCAAAGATGGATAAAGTTTTAAACAGAG
AGGAATCTTTGCAGCTAATGGACCTTCTAGGTCTTGAAAGGAGTGGGAATTGGCTCCGGTGCCCGTCAGT
GGGCAGAGCG
